>Addgene plasmid #143679 | TFORF2929 | addgene full sequence | sequence record 400489 | Addgene NGS Result
TTAATGTAGTCTTATGCAATACTCTTGTAGTCTTGCAACATGGTAACGATGAGTTAGCAACATGCCTTAC
AAGGAGAGAAAAAGCACCGTGCATGCCGATTGGTGGAAGTAAGGTGGTACGATCGTGCCTTATTAGGAAG
GCAACAGACGGGTCTGACATGGATTGGACGAACCACTGAATTGCCGCATTGCAGAGATATTGTATTTAAG
TGCCTAGCTCGATACATAAACGGGTCTCTCTGGTTAGACCAGATCTGAGCCTGGGAGCTCTCTGGCTAAC
TAGGGAACCCACTGCTTAAGCCTCAATAAAGCTTGCCTTGAGTGCTTCAAGTAGTGTGTGCCCGTCTGTT
GTGTGACTCTGGTAACTAGAGATCCCTCAGACCCTTTTAGTCAGTGTGGAAAATCTCTAGCAGTGGCGCC
CGAACAGGGACTTGAAAGCGAAAGGGAAACCAGAGGAGCTCTCTCGACGCAGGACTCGGCTTGCTGAAGC
GCGCACGGCAAGAGGCGAGGGGCGGCGACTGGTGAGTACGCCAAAAATTTTGACTAGCGGAGGCTAGAAG
GAGAGAGATGGGTGCGAGAGCGTCAGTATTAAGCGGGGGAGAATTAGATCGCGATGGGAAAAAATTCGGT
TAAGGCCAGGGGGAAAGAAAAAATATAAATTAAAACATATAGTATGGGCAAGCAGGGAGCTAGAACGATT
CGCAGTTAATCCTGGCCTGTTAGAAACATCAGAAGGCTGTAGACAAATACTGGGACAGCTACAACCATCC
CTTCAGACAGGATCAGAAGAACTTAGATCATTATATAATACAGTAGCAACCCTCTATTGTGTGCATCAAA
GGATAGAGATAAAAGACACCAAGGAAGCTTTAGACAAGATAGAGGAAGAGCAAAACAAAAGTAAGACCAC
CGCACAGCAAGCGGCCGCTGATCTTCAGACCTGGAGGAGGAGATATGAGGGACAATTGGAGAAGTGAATT
ATATAAATATAAAGTAGTAAAAATTGAACCATTAGGAGTAGCACCCACCAAGGCAAAGAGAAGAGTGGTG
CAGAGAGAAAAAAGAGCAGTGGGAATAGGAGCTTTGTTCCTTGGGTTCTTGGGAGCAGCAGGAAGCACTA
TGGGCGCAGCGTCAATGACGCTGACGGTACAGGCCAGACAATTATTGTCTGGTATAGTGCAGCAGCAGAA
CAATTTGCTGAGGGCTATTGAGGCGCAACAGCATCTGTTGCAACTCACAGTCTGGGGCATCAAGCAGCTC
CAGGCAAGAATCCTGGCTGTGGAAAGATACCTAAAGGATCAACAGCTCCTGGGGATTTGGGGTTGCTCTG
GAAAACTCATTTGCACCACTGCTGTGCCTTGGAATGCTAGTTGGAGTAATAAATCTCTGGAACAGATTTG
GAATCACACGACCTGGATGGAGTGGGACAGAGAAATTAACAATTACACAAGCTTAATACACTCCTTAATT
GAAGAATCGCAAAACCAGCAAGAAAAGAATGAACAAGAATTATTGGAATTAGATAAATGGGCAAGTTTGT
GGAATTGGTTTAACATAACAAATTGGCTGTGGTATATAAAATTATTCATAATGATAGTAGGAGGCTTGGT
AGGTTTAAGAATAGTTTTTGCTGTACTTTCTATAGTGAATAGAGTTAGGCAGGGATATTCACCATTATCG
TTTCAGACCCACCTCCCAACCCCGAGGGGACCCATGCATTGCATCTCAATTAGTCAGCAACCAGGTGTGG
AAAGTCCCCAGGCTCCCCAGCAGGCAGAAGTATGCAAAGCATGCGTCTCAATTAGTCAGCAACCATAGTC
CCGCCCCTAACTCCGCCCATCCCGCCCCTAACTCCGCCCAGTTCCGCCCATTCTCCGCCCCATGGCTGAC
TAATTTTTTTTATTTATGCAGAGGCCGAGGCCGCCTCGGCCTCTGAGCTATTCCAGAAGTAGTGAGGAGG
CTTTTTTGGAGGCCTAGGCTTTTGCAAAAAGCTTTCTAGAGGTACCACCGGAGCTTACCATGACCGAGTA
CAAGCCCACGGTGCGCCTCGCCACCCGCGACGACGTCCCCAGGGCCGTACGCACCCTCGCCGCCGCGTTC
GCCGACTACCCCGCCACGCGCCACACCGTCGATCCGGACCGCCACATCGAGCGGGTCACCGAGCTGCAAG
AACTCTTCCTCACGCGCGTCGGGCTCGACATCGGCAAGGTGTGGGTCGCGGACGACGGCGCCGCCGTGGC
GGTCTGGACCACGCCGGAGAGCGTCGAAGCGGGGGCGGTGTTCGCCGAGATCGGCCCGCGCATGGCCGAG
TTGAGCGGTTCCCGGCTGGCCGCGCAGCAACAGATGGAAGGCCTCCTGGCGCCGCACCGGCCCAAGGAGC
CCGCGTGGTTCCTGGCCACCGTCGGCGTCTCGCCCGACCACCAGGGCAAGGGTCTGGGCAGCGCCGTCGT
GCTCCCCGGAGTGGAGGCGGCCGAGCGCGCCGGGGTGCCCGCCTTCCTGGAGACCTCCGCGCCCCGCAAC
CTCCCCTTCTACGAGCGGCTCGGCTTCACCGTCACCGCCGACGTCGAGGTGCCCGAAGGACCGCGCACCT
GGTGCATGACCCGCAAGCCCGGTGCCAGTTAACGAATTCTAGATCTTGAGACAAATGGCAGTATTCATCC
ACAATTTTAAAAGAAAAGGGGGGATTGGGGGGTACAGTGCAGGGGAAAGAATAGTAGACATAATAGCAAC
AGACATACAAACTAAAGAATTACAAAAACAAATTACAAAAATTCAAAATTTTCGGGTTTATTACAGGGAC
AGCAGAGATCCACTTTGGCGCCGGCTCGAGGCCTGCAGGTGCAAAGATGGATAAAGTTTTAAACAGAGAG
GAATCTTTGCAGCTAATGGACCTTCTAGGTCTTGAAAGGAGTGGGAATTGGCTCCGGTGCCCGTCAGTGG
GCAGAGCGCACATCGCCCACAGTCCCCGAGAAGTTGGGGGGAGGGGTCGGCAATTGAACCGGTGCCTAGA
GAAGGTGGCGCGGGGTAAACTGGGAAAGTGATGTCGTGTACTGGCTCCGCCTTTTTCCCGAGGGTGGGGG
AGAACCGTATATAAGTGCAGTAGTCGCCGTGAACGTTCTTTTTCGCAACGGGTTTGCCGCCAGAACACAG
GTAAGTGCCGTGTGTGGTTCCCGCGGGCCTGGCCTCTTTACGGGTTATGGCCCTTGCGTGCCTTGAATTA
CTTCCACCTGGCTGCAGTACGTGATTCTTGATCCCGAGCTTCGGGTTGGAAGTGGGTGGGAGAGTTCGAG
GCCTTGCGCTTAAGGAGCCCCTTCGCCTCGTGCTTGAGTTGAGGCCTGGCCTGGGCGCTGGGGCCGCCGC
GTGCGAATCTGGTGGCACCTTCGCGCCTGTCTCGCTGCTTTCGATAAGTCTCTAGCCATTTAAAATTTTT
GATGACCTGCTGCGACGCTTTTTTTCTGGCAAGATAGTCTTGTAAATGCGGGCCAAGATCTGCACACTGG
TATTTCGGTTTTTGGGGCCGCGGGCGGCGACGGGGCCCGTGCGTCCCAGCGCACATGTTCGGCGAGGCGG
GGCCTGCGAGCGCGGCCACCGAGAATCGGACGGGGGTAGTCTCAAGCTGGCCGGCCTGCTCTGGTGCCTG
GCCTCGCGCCGCCGTGTATCGCCCCGCCCTGGGCGGCAAGGCTGGCCCGGTCGGCACCAGTTGCGTGAGC
GGAAAGATGGCCGCTTCCCGGCCCTGCTGCAGGGAGCTCAAAATGGAGGACGCGGCGCTCGGGAGAGCGG
GCGGGTGAGTCACCCACACAAAGGAAAAGGGCCTTTCCGTCCTCAGCCGTCGCTTCATGTGACTCCACGG
AGTACCGGGCGCCGTCCAGGCACCTCGATTAGTTCTCGAGCTTTTGGAGTACGTCGTCTTTAGGTTGGGG
GGAGGGGTTTTATGCGATGGAGTTTCCCCACACTGAGTGGGTGGAGACTGAAGTTAGGCCAGCTTGGCAC
TTGATGTAATTCTCCTTGGAATTTGCCCTTTTTGAGTTTGGATCTTGGTTCATTCTCAAGCCTCAGACAG
TGGTTCAAAGTTTTTTTCTTCCATTTCAGGTGTCGTGAGGCTAGCACCGCCACCATGGATGAGTTCCACC
CGTTCATCGAGGCACTGCTGCCTCACGTCCGCGCTTTCTCCTACACCTGGTTCAACCTGCAGGCGCGGAA
GCGCAAGTACTTCAAGAAGCATGAAAAGCGGATGTCGAAGGACGAGGAGCGGGCGGTGAAGGACGAGCTG
CTGGGCGAGAAGCCCGAGATCAAGCAGAAGTGGGCATCCCGGCTGCTGGCCAAGCTGCGCAAGGACATCC
GGCCCGAGTTCCGCGAGGACTTCGTGCTGACCATCACGGGCAAGAAGCCCCCCTGCTGCGTGCTCTCCAA
CCCCGACCAGAAGGGCAAGATCCGGCGGATTGACTGCCTGCGCCAGGCTGACAAGGTGTGGCGGCTGGAC
CTGGTCATGGTGATTTTGTTTAAGGGGATCCCCCTGGAAAGTACTGATGGGGAGCGGCTCTACAAGTCGC
CTCAGTGCTCGAACCCCGGCCTGTGCGTCCAGCCACATCACATTGGAGTCACAATCAAAGAACTGGATCT
TTATCTGGCTTACTTTGTCCACACTCCGGAATCCGGACAATCAGATAGTTCAAACCAGCAAGGAGATGCG
GACATCAAACCACTGCCCAACGGGCACTTAAGTTTCCAGGACTGTTTTGTGACTTCCGGGGTCTGGAATG
TGACGGAGCTGGTGAGAGTATCACAGACTCCTGTTGCAACAGCATCAGGGCCCAACTTCTCCCTGGCGGA
CCTGGAGAGTCCCAGCTACTACAACATCAACCAGGTGACCCTGGGGCGGCGGTCCATCACCTCCCCTCCT
TCCACCAGCACCACCAAGCGCCCCAAGTCCATCGATGACAGTGAGATGGAGAGCCCTGTTGATGACGTGT
TCTATCCCGGGACAGGCCGTTCCCCAGCAGCTGGCAGCAGCCAGTCCAGCGGGTGGCCCAACGATGTGGA
TGCAGGCCCGGCTTCTCTAAAGAAGTCAGGAAAGCTGGACTTCTGCAGTGCCCTCTCCTCTCAGGGCAGC
TCCCCGCGCATGGCTTTCACCCACCACCCGCTGCCTGTGCTTGCTGGAGTCAGACCAGGGAGCCCCCGGG
CCACAGCATCAGCCCTGCACTTCCCCTCCACGTCCATCATCCAGCAGTCGAGCCCGTATTTCACGCACCC
GACCATCCGCTACCACCACCACCACGGGCAGGACTCACTGAAGGAGTTTGTGCAGTTTGTGTGCTCGGAT
GGCTCGGGCCAGGCCACCGGACAGCCCAACGGTAGCGGCCAGGGCAAAGTCCCGGGGTCATTTTTGCTAC
CGCCGCCGCCTCCAGTGGCCAGACCTGTGCCCCTTCCTATGCCTGATTCCAAATCCACCAGCACTGCCCC
AGACGGCGCCGCCTTGACTCCTCCATCACCTTCATTCGCAACGACAGGCGCCTCCTCTGCCAACCGGTTT
GTCAGCATCGGACCCCGGGACGGCAACTTTCTGAACATCCCACAGCAGTCTCAGTCCTGGTTCCTCTAGT
AATGAACTAGTCCGTAACTTGAAAGTATTTCGATTTCTTGGCTTTATATATCTTGTGGAAAGGACGACGT
ACTCTGTCAGGACAAAGGGTTACGCGTTAAGTCGACAATCAACCTCTGGATTACAAAATTTGTGAAAGAT
TGACTGGTATTCTTAACTATGTTGCTCCTTTTACGCTATGTGGATACGCTGCTTTAATGCCTTTGTATCA
TGCTATTGCTTCCCGTATGGCTTTCATTTTCTCCTCCTTGTATAAATCCTGGTTGCTGTCTCTTTATGAG
GAGTTGTGGCCCGTTGTCAGGCAACGTGGCGTGGTGTGCACTGTGTTTGCTGACGCAACCCCCACTGGTT
GGGGCATTGCCACCACCTGTCAGCTCCTTTCCGGGACTTTCGCTTTCCCCCTCCCTATTGCCACGGCGGA
ACTCATCGCCGCCTGCCTTGCCCGCTGCTGGACAGGGGCTCGGCTGTTGGGCACTGACAATTCCGTGGTG
TTGTCGGGGAAATCATCGTCCTTTCCTTGGCTGCTCGCCTGTGTTGCCACCTGGATTCTGCGCGGGACGT
CCTTCTGCTACGTCCCTTCGGCCCTCAATCCAGCGGACCTTCCTTCCCGCGGCCTGCTGCCGGCTCTGCG
GCCTCTTCCGCGTCTTCGCCTTCGCCCTCAGACGAGTCGGATCTCCCTTTGGGCCGCCTCCCCGCGTCGA
CTTTAAGACCAATGACTTACAAGGCAGCTGTAGATCTTAGCCACTTTTTAAAAGAAAAGGGGGGACTGGA
AGGGCTAATTCACTCCCAACGAAGACAAGATCTGCTTTTTGCTTGTACTGGGTCTCTCTGGTTAGACCAG
ATCTGAGCCTGGGAGCTCTCTGGCTAACTAGGGAACCCACTGCTTAAGCCTCAATAAAGCTTGCCTTGAG
TGCTTCAAGTAGTGTGTGCCCGTCTGTTGTGTGACTCTGGTAACTAGAGATCCCTCAGACCCTTTTAGTC
AGTGTGGAAAATCTCTAGCAGTACGTATAGTAGTTCATGTCATCTTATTATTCAGTATTTATAACTTGCA
AAGAAATGAATATCAGAGAGTGAGAGGAACTTGTTTATTGCAGCTTATAATGGTTACAAATAAAGCAATA
GCATCACAAATTTCACAAATAAAGCATTTTTTTCACTGCATTCTAGTTGTGGTTTGTCCAAACTCATCAA
TGTATCTTATCATGTCTGGCTCTAGCTATCCCGCCCCTAACTCCGCCCATCCCGCCCCTAACTCCGCCCA
GTTCCGCCCATTCTCCGCCCCATGGCTGACTAATTTTTTTTATTTATGCAGAGGCCGAGGCCGCCTCGGC
CTCTGAGCTATTCCAGAAGTAGTGAGGAGGCTTTTTTGGAGGCCTAGGGACGTACCCAATTCGCCCTATA
GTGAGTCGTATTACGCGCGCTCACTGGCCGTCGTTTTACAACGTCGTGACTGGGAAAACCCTGGCGTTAC
CCAACTTAATCGCCTTGCAGCACATCCCCCTTTCGCCAGCTGGCGTAATAGCGAAGAGGCCCGCACCGAT
CGCCCTTCCCAACAGTTGCGCAGCCTGAATGGCGAATGGG
[124 nt withheld, positions 7181-7304]
C
[91 nt withheld, positions 7306-7396]
A
[49 nt withheld, positions 7398-7446]
CCTTTGACGTTGGAGTCCACGTTCTTT
[37 nt withheld, positions 7474-7510]
ACCCTATCTCGGTCTATTCTTTTGATTTATAAGGGATTTTGCCGATTTCGGCCTATTGGTTAAAAAATGA
GCTGATTTAACAAAAATTTAACGCGAATTTTAACAAAATATTAACGCTTACAATTTAGGTGGCACTTTTC
GGGGAAATGTGCGCGGAACCCCTATTTGTTTATTTTTCTAAATACATTCAAATATGTATCCGCTCATGAG
ACAATAACCCTGATAAATGCTTCAATAATATTGAAAAAGGAAGAGTATGAGTATTCAACATTTCCGTGTC
GCCCTTATTCCCTTTTTTGCGGCATTTTGCCTTCCTGTTTTTGCTCACCCAGAAACGCTGGTGAAAGTAA
AAGATGCTGAAGATCAGTTGGGTGCACGAGTGGGTTACATCGAACTGGATCTCAACAGCGGTAAGATCCT
TGAGAGTTTTCGCCCCGAAGAACGTTTTCCAATGATGAGCACTTTTAAAGTTCTGCTATGTGGCGCGGTA
TTATCCCGTATTGACGCCGGGCAAGAGCAACTCGGTCGCCGCATACACTATTCTCAGAATGACTTGGTTG
AGTACTCACCAGTCACAGAAAAGCATCTTACGGATGGCATGACAGTAAGAGAATTATGCAGTGCTGCCAT
AACCATGAGTGATAACACTGCGGCCAACTTACTTCTGACAACGATCGGAGGACCGAAGGAGCTAACCGCT
TTTTTGCACAACATGGGGGATCATGTAACTCGCCTTGATCGTTGGGAACCGGAGCTGAATGAAGCCATAC
CAAACGACGAGCGTGACACCACGATGCCTGTAGCAATGGCAACAACGTTGCGCAAACTATTAACTGGCGA
ACTACTTACTCTAGCTTCCCGGCAACAATTAATAGACTGGATGGAGGCGGATAAAGTTGCAGGACCACTT
CTGCGCTCGGCCCTTCCGGCTGGCTGGTTTATTGCTGATAAATCTGGAGCCGGTGAGCGTGGGTCTCGCG
GTATCATTGCAGCACTGGGGCCAGATGGTAAGCCCTCCCGTATCGTAGTTATCTACACGACGGGGAGTCA
GGCAACTATGGATGAACGAAATAGACAGATCGCTGAGATAGGTGCCTCACTGATTAAGCATTGGTAACTG
TCAGACCAAGTTTACTCATATATACTTTAGATTGATTTAAAACTTCATTTTTAATTTAAAAGGATCTAGG
TGAAGATCCTTTTTGATAATCTCATGACCAAAATCCCTTAACGTGAGTTTTCGTTCCACTGAGCGTCAGA
CCCCGTAGAAAAGATCAAAGGATCTTCTTGAGATCCTTTTTTTCTGCGCGTAATCTGCTGCTTGCAAACA
AAAAAACCACCGCTACCAGCGGTGGTTTGTTTGCCGGATCAAGAGCTACCAACTCTTTTTCCGAAGGTAA
CTGGCTTCAGCAGAGCGCAGATACCAAATACTGTTCTTCTAGTGTAGCCGTAGTTAGGCCACCACTTCAA
GAACTCTGTAGCACCGCCTACATACCTCGCTCTGCTAATCCTGTTACCAGTGGCTGCTGCCAGTGGCGAT
AAGTCGTGTCTTACCGGGTTGGACTCAAGACGATAGTTACCGGATAAGGCGCAGCGGTCGGGCTGAACGG
GGGGTTCGTGCACACAGCCCAGCTTGGAGCGAACGACCTACACCGAACTGAGATACCTACAGCGTGAGCT
ATGAGAAAGCGCCACGCTTCCCGAAGGGAGAAAGGCGGACAGGTATCCGGTAAGCGGCAGGGTCGGAACA
GGAGAGCGCACGAGGGAGCTTCCAGGGGGAAACGCCTGGTATCTTTATAGTCCTGTCGGGTTTCGCCACC
TCTGACTTGAGCGTCGATTTTTGTGATGCTCGTCAGGGGGGCGGAGCCTATGGAAAAACGCCAGCAACGC
GGCCTTTTTACGGTTCCTGGCCTTTTGCTGGCCTTTTGCTCACATGTTCTTTCCTGCGTTATCCCCTGAT
TCTGTGGATAACCGTATTACCGCCTTTGAGTGAGCTGATACCGCTCGCCGCAGCCGAACGACCGAGCGCA
GCGAGTCAGTGAGCGAGGAAGCGGAAGAGCGCCCAATACGCAAACCGCCTCTCCCCGCGCGTTGGCCGAT
TCATTAATGCAGCTGGCACGACAGGTTTCCCGACTGGAAAGCGGGCAGTGAGCGCAACGCAATTAATGTG
AGTTAGCTCACTCATTAGGCACCCCAGGCTTTACACTTTATGCTTCCGGCTCGTATGTTGTGTGGAATTG
TGAGCGGATAACAATTTCACACAGGAAACAGCTATGACCATGATTACGCCAAGCGCGCAATTAACCCTCA
CTAAAGGGAACAAAAGCTGGAGCTGCAAGC
Features (pLannotate 1.2.2; 31 found; start..end, strand, type, name):
      5..231     +  promoter       RSV promoter: Rous sarcoma virus enhancer/promoter
    232..412     +  LTR            5' LTR (truncated): truncated 5' long terminal repeat (LTR) from HIV-1
    459..584     +  misc_feature   HIV-1 Ψ: packaging signal of human immunodeficiency virus type 1
    568..931     +  CDS            HIV-1 gag (fragment): gag protein from human immunodeficiency virus 1; gag
   1077..1310    +  misc_feature   RRE: The Rev response element (RRE) of HIV-1 allows for Rev-dependent mRNA export from the nucleus to the cytoplasm.
   1687..1713    +  CDS            Rev (fragment): human immunodeficiency virus 1 (HIV-1) Rev protein; rev; enhances nuclear export of unspliced and incompletely spliced viral mRNAs
   1720..1743    +  promoter       SV40 promoter (fragment): SV40 early promoter
   1744..1815    +  promoter       SV40 promoter (fragment): SV40 enhancer and early promoter
   1839..1974    +  rep_origin     SV40 ori: SV40 origin of replication
   2020..2616    +  CDS            PuroR (fragment): puromycin N-acetyltransferase; pac from Streptomyces; confers resistance to puromycin
   2665..2782    +  misc_feature   cPPT/CTS: central polypurine tract and central termination sequence of HIV-1
   2847..2913    +  CDS            small t antigen (fragment): SV40 (simian virus 40) small t antigen
   2920..4098    +  promoter       EF-1α promoter: strong constitutive promoter for human elongation factor EF-1α
   4112..5596    +  CDS            NFIX: NFIX_HUMAN - Experimental evidence at protein level: Swiss-Prot protein existence level 1. Recognizes and binds the palindromic sequence 5'- TTGGCNNNNNGCCAA-3' present in viral and cellular promoters and in the origin of replication of adenovirus type 2. These proteins are individually capable of activating transcription and replication. From Homo sapiens (Human).
   5612..5665    +  promoter       U6 promoter (fragment): RNA polymerase III promoter for human U6 snRNA
   5707..6295    +  misc_feature   WPRE: woodchuck hepatitis virus posttranscriptional regulatory element
   6346..6365    +  misc_feature   cPPT/CTS (fragment): central polypurine tract and central termination sequence of HIV-1
   6367..6600    +  LTR            3' LTR (ΔU3): self-inactivating 3' long terminal repeat (LTR) from HIV-1
   6678..6799    +  polyA_signal   SV40 poly(A) signal: SV40 polyadenylation signal
   6839..6974    +  rep_origin     SV40 ori: SV40 origin of replication
   6995..7013    -  promoter       T7 promoter: promoter for bacteriophage T7 RNA polymerase
   7021..7176    +  CDS            lacZα (fragment): LacZα fragment of β-galactosidase; lacZ fragment
   7181..7609    +  rep_origin     f1 ori (sequence partly withheld): f1 bacteriophage origin of replication; arrow indicates direction of (+) strand synthesis
   7662..7766    +  promoter       AmpR promoter: bla
   7767..8627    +  CDS            AmpR: β-lactamase; bla; confers resistance to ampicillin, carbenicillin, and related antibiotics
   8798..9386    +  rep_origin     ori: high-copy-number ColE1/pMB1/pBR322/pUC origin of replication
   9569..9661    +  CDS            lacI (fragment): lac repressor; lacI; The lac repressor binds to the lac operator to inhibit transcription in E. coli. This inhibition can be relieved by adding lactose or isopropyl-β-D-thiogalactopyranoside (IPTG).
   9674..9695    +  protein_bind   CAP binding site: CAP binding activates transcription in the presence of cAMP. E. coli catabolite activator protein
   9710..9740    +  promoter       lac promoter: promoter for the E. coli lac operon
   9748..9764    +  protein_bind   lac operator: The lac repressor binds to the lac operator to inhibit transcription in E. coli. This inhibition can be relieved by adding lactose or isopropyl-β-D-thiogalactopyranoside (IPTG). lac repressor encoded by lacI
   9809..9827    +  promoter       T3 promoter: promoter for bacteriophage T3 RNA polymerase
