[The description below was written by a language model from this plasmid's Addgene catalogue record and pLannotate feature annotations shown in this document.]
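Description:
TFORF2929 is a lentiviral mammalian expression plasmid built on the pLX_TRC317 backbone and carrying the human transcription factor NFIX as an overexpression ORF. It belongs to a barcoded transcription factor ORF collection in which each clone carries a unique 24-bp barcode, so that individual factors can be identified by sequencing in pooled screens. The barcode itself is not annotated in the feature table. In bacteria the plasmid is maintained through a high-copy ColE1/pUC-type origin and selected with ampicillin via the β-lactamase gene. An f1 origin and remnants of a lac/lacZα cloning region, flanked by T7 and T3 promoters, are also present in the backbone. The depositor notes that the plasmid can recombine, as is common for LTR-containing vectors.

The viral portion has a third-generation, self-inactivating layout. An RSV promoter drives a truncated HIV-1 5' LTR, followed by the Ψ packaging signal with a partial gag sequence, the Rev response element for Rev-dependent nuclear export of the genomic RNA, a cPPT/CTS element, and a ΔU3 3' LTR followed by an SV40 polyadenylation signal. Between the LTRs are two expression units. An SV40 early promoter/origin region precedes the puromycin N-acetyltransferase gene, allowing selection of transduced cells. A strong constitutive EF-1α promoter then drives the NFIX coding sequence, with a WPRE downstream to enhance transcript stability and expression. The short U6 promoter fragment annotated between the ORF and the WPRE is probably a partial sequence match rather than a functional Pol III unit. The construct is intended for packaging into lentivirus and stable NFIX overexpression, for example in directed differentiation or cell-fate screens.
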