Addgene plasmid #143679: TFORF2929
Purpose: Lentiviral vector for overexpressing transcription factor ORFs with unique 24-bp barcodes. Barcodes facilitate identification of transcription factors in pooled screens.
Depositing lab: Feng Zhang. Depositing organization: Broad Institute. Publication: A transcription factor atlas of directed differentiation. Joung J, Ma S, Tay T, Geiger-Schuller KR, Kirchgatterer PC, Verdine VK, Guo B, Arias-Garcia MA, Allen WE, Singh A, Kuksenko O, Abudayyeh OO, Gootenberg JS, Fu Z, Macrae RK, Buenrostro JD, Regev A, Zhang F. Cell. 2023 Jan 5;186(1):209-229.e26. doi: 10.1016/j.cell.2022.11.026. PubMed 36608654.
Backbone
  Vector backbone: pLX_TRC317
  Backbone manufacturer: Broad Institute Genetic Perturbation Platform
  Backbone size w/o insert (bp): 8264
  Vector type: Mammalian Expression, Lentiviral
  Selectable markers: Puromycin
Growth in bacteria
  Bacterial resistance: Ampicillin, 100 μg/mL
  Growth temperature: 37°C
  Growth strain: NEB Stable
  Copy number: High Copy
Gene/Insert
  Gene/Insert name: NFIX
  Species: H. sapiens (human)
  Insert size (bp): 1586
  Entrez Gene: NFIX (a.k.a. CTF, MALNS, MRSHSS, NF-I/X, NF1-X, NF1A, SOTOS2)
  Promoter: EF1a
  Cloning method: Unknown
  Sequencing primers: 5′ GGGTGGAGACTGAAGTTAGGCCAG; 3′ CACATAGCGTAAAAGGAGCAACATAG
Terms and licenses: Academic/Nonprofit Terms; Industry Terms: Not Available to Industry
Depositor comments: XM_005259920,ENST00000585575 . The transcription factor ORF portion of this plasmid was synthesized by Genewiz. Please test multiple small colonies in case of plasmid recombination. To make this collection available in a timely manner, a portion of this collection was not fully sequenced by Addgene. If an Addgene verified full plasmid sequence is not available, please contact us prior to placing an order to request the full sequence.
How to cite: TFORF2929 was a gift from Feng Zhang (Addgene plasmid # 143679 ; http://n2t.net/addgene:143679 ; RRID:Addgene_143679)
