>Addgene plasmid #143679 | TFORF2929 | depositor partial sequence | sequence record 283167 | Insert
ACCGCCACCATGGATGAGTTCCACCCGTTCATCGAGGCACTGCTGCCTCACGTCCGCGCTTTCTCCTACA
CCTGGTTCAACCTGCAGGCGCGGAAGCGCAAGTACTTCAAGAAGCATGAAAAGCGGATGTCGAAGGACGA
GGAGCGGGCGGTGAAGGACGAGCTGCTGGGCGAGAAGCCCGAGATCAAGCAGAAGTGGGCATCCCGGCTG
CTGGCCAAGCTGCGCAAGGACATCCGGCCCGAGTTCCGCGAGGACTTCGTGCTGACCATCACGGGCAAGA
AGCCCCCCTGCTGCGTGCTCTCCAACCCCGACCAGAAGGGCAAGATCCGGCGGATTGACTGCCTGCGCCA
GGCTGACAAGGTGTGGCGGCTGGACCTGGTCATGGTGATTTTGTTTAAGGGGATCCCCCTGGAAAGTACT
GATGGGGAGCGGCTCTACAAGTCGCCTCAGTGCTCGAACCCCGGCCTGTGCGTCCAGCCACATCACATTG
GAGTCACAATCAAAGAACTGGATCTTTATCTGGCTTACTTTGTCCACACTCCGGAATCCGGACAATCAGA
TAGTTCAAACCAGCAAGGAGATGCGGACATCAAACCACTGCCCAACGGGCACTTAAGTTTCCAGGACTGT
TTTGTGACTTCCGGGGTCTGGAATGTGACGGAGCTGGTGAGAGTATCACAGACTCCTGTTGCAACAGCAT
CAGGGCCCAACTTCTCCCTGGCGGACCTGGAGAGTCCCAGCTACTACAACATCAACCAGGTGACCCTGGG
GCGGCGGTCCATCACCTCCCCTCCTTCCACCAGCACCACCAAGCGCCCCAAGTCCATCGATGACAGTGAG
ATGGAGAGCCCTGTTGATGACGTGTTCTATCCCGGGACAGGCCGTTCCCCAGCAGCTGGCAGCAGCCAGT
CCAGCGGGTGGCCCAACGATGTGGATGCAGGCCCGGCTTCTCTAAAGAAGTCAGGAAAGCTGGACTTCTG
CAGTGCCCTCTCCTCTCAGGGCAGCTCCCCGCGCATGGCTTTCACCCACCACCCGCTGCCTGTGCTTGCT
GGAGTCAGACCAGGGAGCCCCCGGGCCACAGCATCAGCCCTGCACTTCCCCTCCACGTCCATCATCCAGC
AGTCGAGCCCGTATTTCACGCACCCGACCATCCGCTACCACCACCACCACGGGCAGGACTCACTGAAGGA
GTTTGTGCAGTTTGTGTGCTCGGATGGCTCGGGCCAGGCCACCGGACAGCCCAACGGTAGCGGCCAGGGC
AAAGTCCCGGGGTCATTTTTGCTACCGCCGCCGCCTCCAGTGGCCAGACCTGTGCCCCTTCCTATGCCTG
ATTCCAAATCCACCAGCACTGCCCCAGACGGCGCCGCCTTGACTCCTCCATCACCTTCATTCGCAACGAC
AGGCGCCTCCTCTGCCAACCGGTTTGTCAGCATCGGACCCCGGGACGGCAACTTTCTGAACATCCCACAG
CAGTCTCAGTCCTGGTTCCTCTAGTAATGAACTAGTCCGTAACTTGAAAGTATTTCGATTTCTTGGCTTT
ATATATCTTGTGGAAAGGACGACGTACTCTGTCAGGACAAAGGGTT
