>Addgene plasmid #143679 | TFORF2929 | depositor partial sequence | sequence record 283168 | Barcode
CGTACTCTGTCAGGACAAAGGGTT
